Addgene plasmid #211061: pNLF1-N_CDC40:1-579
Purpose: Mammalian expression of full-length human CDC40. N-terminal NanoLuc luciferase tag.
Depositing lab: Cheryl Arrowsmith. Depositing organization: University of Toronto. Publication: A Target Class Ligandability Evaluation of WD40 Repeat-Containing Proteins. Ackloo S, Li F, Szewczyk M, Seitova A, Loppnau P, Zeng H, Xu J, Ahmad S, Arnautova YA, Baghaie AJ, Beldar S, Bolotokova A, Centrella PA, Chau I, Clark MA, Cuozzo JW, Dehghani-Tafti S, Disch JS, Dong A, Dumas A, Feng JA, Ghiabi P, Gibson E, Gilmer J, Goldman B, Green SR, Guie MA, Guilinger JP, Harms N, Herasymenko O, Houliston S, Hutchinson A, Kearnes S, Keefe AD, Kimani SW, Kramer T, Kutera M, Kwak HA, Lento C, Li Y, Liu J, Loup J, Machado RAC, Mulhern CJ, Perveen S, Righetto GL, Riley P, Shrestha S, Sigel EA, Silva M, Sintchak MD, Slakman BL, Taylor RD, Thompson J, Torng W, Underkoffler C, von Rechenberg M, Walsh RT, Watson I, Wilson DJ, Wolf E, Yadav M, Yazdi AK, Zhang J, Zhang Y, Santhakumar V, Edwards AM, Barsyte-Lovejoy D, Schapira M, Brown PJ, Halabelian L, Arrowsmith CH. J Med Chem. 2025 Jan 23;68(2):1092-1112. doi: 10.1021/acs.jmedchem.4c02010. Epub 2024 Nov 4. PubMed 39495097.
Backbone
  Vector backbone: pNLF1-N
  Backbone manufacturer: Promega
  Vector type: Mammalian Expression
  Selectable markers: Hygromycin
Growth in bacteria
  Bacterial resistance: Ampicillin, 100 μg/mL
  Growth temperature: 37°C
  Growth strain: DH5alpha
  Copy number: High Copy
Gene/Insert
  Gene/Insert name: CDC40:M1-D579
  Species: H. sapiens (human)
  Insert size (bp): 1737
  Mutation: wild type
  Entrez Gene: CDC40 (a.k.a. EHB3, PRP17, PRPF17, FLJ10564, MGC102802)
  Promoter: CMV
  Tag / fusion protein: NanoLuc luciferase (N terminal on insert)
  Cloning method: Ligation Independent Cloning
  Sequencing primers: 5′ gtaaccatcaacggagtgac; 3′ tatcatgtctgctcgaagc
Resource information
  A portion of this plasmid was derived from a plasmid made by: Mammalian Gene Collection (BC117145)
Terms and licenses: Academic/Nonprofit Terms; Industry Terms: Not Available to Industry
Depositor comments: 5' Cloning Site: EcoR1 (not destroyed), 3' Cloning Site: Xba1 (not destroyed). N terminal tag: mvftledfvgdwrqtagynldqvleqggvsslfqnlgvsvtpiqrivlsgenglkidihviipyeglsgdqmgqiekifkvvypvddhhfkvilhygtlvidgvtpnmidyfgrpyegiavfdgkkitvtgtlwngnkiiderlinpdgsllfrvtingvtgwrlcerilagssgaiasef.
How to cite: pNLF1-N_CDC40:1-579 was a gift from Cheryl Arrowsmith (Addgene plasmid # 211061 ; http://n2t.net/addgene:211061 ; RRID:Addgene_211061)
