[The description below was written by a language model from this plasmid's Addgene catalogue record and pLannotate feature annotations shown in this document.]
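Description:
pNLF1-N_CDC40:1-579 is a mammalian expression plasmid of about 7.6 kb built on Promega's pNLF1-N backbone. It produces full-length, wild-type human CDC40 (residues M1 to D579; also known as PRP17/PRPF17) fused at its N terminus to NanoLuc luciferase. The plasmid is propagated in E. coli as a high-copy construct through a ColE1/pUC-type origin and is selected with ampicillin via the β-lactamase gene. A ColE1 cer site is also annotated, which helps keep plasmids in monomeric form. For selection in mammalian cells, a separate cassette places the hygromycin phosphotransferase gene (hph) under the SV40 enhancer/early promoter, followed by a synthetic polyadenylation signal.

The expression unit begins with the CMV immediate-early enhancer and promoter, followed by a chimeric β-globin/immunoglobulin intron that generally improves transcript processing and expression. A T7 promoter sits just upstream of the coding region and could support in vitro transcription. The human codon-optimized NanoLuc sequence comes first and is joined through a short linker to the 1,737 bp CDC40 open reading frame. This insert was derived from a Mammalian Gene Collection clone and introduced by ligation-independent cloning between EcoRI and XbaI sites, both of which were retained. An SV40 polyadenylation signal lies downstream. Several short annotated fragments (SET1, T7 terminator, large T antigen, M13 ori, bom, tnpA) appear to be backbone remnants or partial matches rather than functional elements.

CDC40 is a WD40 repeat-containing component of the activated spliceosome, and the plasmid was deposited with a study of the ligandability of WD40 proteins. A NanoLuc fusion of this kind suits luminescence-based cellular assays such as bioluminescence energy transfer, although the record does not name a specific assay.
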