Features (pLannotate 1.2.2; 20 found; start..end, strand, type, name):
    140..517     +  enhancer       CMV enhancer: human cytomegalovirus immediate early enhancer
    519..718     +  promoter       CMV promoter: human cytomegalovirus (CMV) immediate early promoter
    857..989     +  intron         chimeric intron: chimera between introns from human β-globin and immunoglobulin heavy chain genes
   1033..1051    +  promoter       T7 promoter: promoter for bacteriophage T7 RNA polymerase
   1065..1577    +  CDS            Nluc: NanoLuc® luciferase human codon-optimized
   1608..3344    +  CDS            CDC40: PRP17_HUMAN - Also known as EHB3, PRP17, PRPF17. Experimental evidence at protein level: Swiss-Prot protein existence level 1. Required for pre-mRNA splicing as component of the activated spliceosome. From Homo sapiens (Human).
   3393..3418    +  CDS            SET1 (fragment): solubility-enhancement tag derived from T7 phage gene 10B
   3426..3442    +  terminator     T7 terminator (fragment): transcription terminator for bacteriophage T7 RNA polymerase
   3462..3583    -  polyA_signal   SV40 poly(A) signal: SV40 polyadenylation signal
   3606..3674    -  CDS            large T antigen (fragment): large T antigen from SV40 (simian virus 40)
   3679..3711    +  rep_origin     M13 ori (fragment): M13 bacteriophage origin of replication; arrow indicates direction of (+) strand synthesis
   3712..3763    -  misc_feature   bom (fragment): basis of mobility region from pBR322
   3828..4185    +  promoter       SV40 promoter: SV40 enhancer and early promoter
   4216..5238    +  CDS            hph: KHYB_ECOLX - Experimental evidence at protein level: Swiss-Prot protein existence level 1. The aminoglycoside phosphotransferases achieve inactivation of their antibiotic substrates by phosphorylation. Only phosphorylates hygromycin and closely related compounds such as demethyl analogs and destomycin. From Escherichia coli.
   5277..5325    +  polyA_signal   poly(A) signal: synthetic polyadenylation signal
   5346..5438    -  CDS            tnpA (fragment): TN5P_ECOLX - Also known as tnp. Experimental evidence at protein level: Swiss-Prot protein existence level 1. Mediates transposition of transposon Tn5 by a 'cut and paste' mechanism. First, the monomeric transposase binds the 19 bp inverted DNA repeats flanking the transposon. Then, dimerization of the DNA- bound transposase creates a synaptic DNA complex. After nicking of the first DNA strand, excision of the transposon proceeds through a series of intermediates. The transposase then mediates the insertion of the transposon at a new site by strand transfer. The activity of the wild- type tran
   5481..5585    +  promoter       AmpR promoter: bla
   5586..6446    +  CDS            AmpR: β-lactamase; bla; confers resistance to ampicillin, carbenicillin, and related antibiotics
   6604..7192    -  rep_origin     ori: high-copy-number ColE1/pMB1/pBR322/pUC origin of replication
   7308..7591    +  misc_feature   cer region: ColE1-derived recombination site that helps to maintain plasmids as monomers
>Addgene plasmid #211061 | pNLF1-N_CDC40:1-579 | addgene full sequence | sequence record 426003 | Addgene NGS Result
TCAATATTGGCCATTAGCCATATTATTCATTGGTTATATAGCATAAATCAATATTGGCTATTGGCCATTG
CATACGTTGTATCTATATCATAATATGTACATTTATATTGGCTCATGTCCAATATGACCGCCATGTTGGC
ATTGATTATTGACTAGTTATTAATAGTAATCAATTACGGGGTCATTAGTTCATAGCCCATATATGGAGTT
CCGCGTTACATAACTTACGGTAAATGGCCCGCCTGGCTGACCGCCCAACGACCCCCGCCCATTGACGTCA
ATAATGACGTATGTTCCCATAGTAACGCCAATAGGGACTTTCCATTGACGTCAATGGGTGGAGTATTTAC
GGTAAACTGCCCACTTGGCAGTACATCAAGTGTATCATATGCCAAGTCCGCCCCCTATTGACGTCAATGA
CGGTAAATGGCCCGCCTGGCATTATGCCCAGTACATGACCTTACGGGACTTTCCTACTTGGCAGTACATC
TACGTATTAGTCATCGCTATTACCATGGTGATGCGGTTTTGGCAGTACACCAATGGGCGTGGATAGCGGT
TTGACTCACGGGGATTTCCAAGTCTCCACCCCATTGACGTCAATGGGAGTTTGTTTTGGCACCAAAATCA
ACGGGACTTTCCAAAATGTCGTAATAACCCCGCCCCGTTGACGCAAATGGGCGGTAGGCGTGTACGGTGG
GAGGTCTATATAAGCAGAGCTGGTTTAGTGAACCGTCAGATCACTAGAAGCTTTATTGCGGTAGTTTATC
ACAGTTAAATTGCTAACGCAGTCAGTGCTTCTGACACAACAGTCTCGAACTTAAGCTGCAGAAGTTGGTC
GTGAGGCACTGGGCAGGTAAGTATCAAGGTTACAAGACAGGTTTAAGGAGACCAATAGAAACTGGGCTTG
TCGAGACAGAGAAGACTCTTGCGTTTCTGATAGGCACCTATTGGTCTTACTGACATCCACTTTGCCTTTC
TCTCCACAGGTGTCCACTCCCAGTTCAATTACAGCTCTTAAGGCTAGAGTATTAATACGACTCACTATAG
GGCTAGCGCTCACCATGGTCTTCACACTCGAAGATTTCGTTGGGGACTGGCGACAGACAGCCGGCTACAA
CCTGGACCAAGTCCTTGAACAGGGAGGTGTGTCCAGTTTGTTTCAGAATCTCGGGGTGTCCGTAACTCCG
ATCCAAAGGATTGTCCTGAGCGGTGAAAATGGGCTGAAGATCGACATCCATGTCATCATCCCGTATGAAG
GTCTGAGCGGCGACCAAATGGGCCAGATCGAAAAAATTTTTAAGGTGGTGTACCCTGTGGATGATCATCA
CTTTAAGGTGATCCTGCACTATGGCACACTGGTAATCGACGGGGTTACGCCGAACATGATCGACTATTTC
GGACGGCCGTATGAAGGCATCGCCGTGTTCGACGGCAAAAAGATCACTGTAACAGGGACCCTGTGGAACG
GCAACAAAATTATCGACGAGCGCCTGATCAACCCCGACGGCTCCCTGCTGTTCCGAGTAACCATCAACGG
AGTGACCGGCTGGCGGCTGTGCGAACGCATTCTGGCGGGCTCGAGCGGCGCGATCGCTTCCGAATTCATG
TCGGCTGCGATTGCAGCTCTGGCCGCTTCCTATGGTTCGGGTTCAGGGTCCGAATCGGACTCGGACAGTG
AGAGCAGTCGGTGTCCGCTGCCAGCCGCCGACTCCCTCATGCACTTGACTAAATCGCCTTCATCAAAGCC
GTCTCTAGCAGTGGCAGTGGACTCGGCTCCGGAGGTGGCAGTTAAGGAAGATTTGGAGACTGGAGTTCAC
CTTGACCCTGCCGTCAAAGAAGTTCAGTATAATCCTACCTATGAGACCATGTTTGCTCCTGAGTTTGGAC
CAGAAAATCCCTTTAGGACACAGCAAATGGCTGCCCCTAGAAATATGCTTTCTGGATATGCCGAACCAGC
TCATATCAATGATTTCATGTTTGAGCAGCAAAGGAGAACTTTTGCAACATATGGTTATGCATTAGACCCT
TCATTAGATAATCATCAAGTGTCTGCTAAATATATTGGTTCTGTAGAAGAAGCTGAAAAAAATCAAGGTT
TAACTGTATTTGAAACTGGTCAGAAGAAAACAGAAAAGAGGAAAAAGTTTAAAGAAAATGATGCATCCAA
TATTGATGGTTTTTTGGGACCATGGGCAAAATATGTGGATGAAAAAGATGTAGCCAAACCTTCAGAAGAA
GAGCAAAAAGAATTGGATGAAATCACAGCAAAGAGGCAGAAAAAAGGAAAACAGGAAGAAGAGAAACCTG
GGGAGGAGAAGACAATCTTACATGTTAAAGAAATGTATGACTATCAAGGCAGGTCCTATCTTCACATACC
TCAGGATGTTGGTGTTAATCTACGGTCAACTATGCCACCTGAGAAGTGTTATCTTCCCAAAAAACAAATT
CATGTGTGGTCTGGACACACAAAGGGCGTCAGTGCAGTCAGATTGTTTCCTCTCTCTGGCCATTTATTGC
TGTCTTGTTCCATGGACTGTAAAATTAAGCTATGGGAGGTTTATGGAGAACGGCGCTGTCTGAGAACATT
TATTGGTCACAGTAAGGCTGTTAGGGATATCTGCTTCAATACTGCAGGAACACAGTTCCTCAGTGCAGCC
TATGACAGGTATCTTAAGCTCTGGGACACTGAGACAGGACAGTGTATATCAAGATTTACAAACCGAAAAG
TACCTTATTGTGTCAAATTCAATCCTGATGAAGATAAGCAAAATCTCTTTGTGGCTGGGATGTCTGATAA
GAAGATTGTGCAATGGGACATTCGAAGTGGAGAAATTGTGCAGGAATATGATCGGCATTTGGGAGCTGTC
AACACCATTGTTTTTGTGGATGAGAATAGGAGATTTGTGAGCACATCTGATGATAAAAGCCTAAGAGTTT
GGGAATGGGATATCCCTGTGGATTTCAAGTACATAGCAGAACCCAGTATGCACTCAATGCCTGCAGTGAC
TTTGTCTCCAAATGGAAAATGGCTAGCATGCCAATCAATGGACAACCAAATCTTAATTTTTGGAGCACAG
AACAGATTTAGATTAAATAAGAAAAAAATTTTTAAGGGCCATATGGTAGCAGGCTATGCTTGTCAGGTGG
ACTTTTCACCAGACATGAGTTATGTGATTTCAGGAGATGGAAATGGAAAATTAAACATTTGGGACTGGAA
GACCACAAAACTCTACAGTCGATTTAAAGCTCATGATAAAGTGTGTATAGGTGCAGTGTGGCATCCTCAT
GAAACTTCTAAGGTCATAACATGTGGTTGGGATGGTCTCATTAAATTGTGGGATTAATAATCTAGATTTG
GGCCCAATTCCTGCAGGATTTTGCGGCCGCTTGCTGAGTTGGCTGCTGCCACCGCTGAGCAATAACTAGC
ATAACCCCTTGGCCGCTTCGAGCAGACATGATAAGATACATTGATGAGTTTGGACAAACCACAACTAGAA
TGCAGTGAAAAAAATGCTTTATTTGTGAAATTTGTGATGCTATTGCTTTATTTGTAACCATTATAAGCTG
CAATAAACAAGTTAACAACAACAATTGCATTCATTTTATGTTTCAGGTTCAGGGGGAGATGTGGGAGGTT
TTTTTAAGCAAGTAAAACCTCTACAAATGTGGTAAAATCGAATTTTAACAAAATATTAACGCTTACAATT
TCCTGATGCGGTATTTTCTCCTTACGCATCTGTGCGGTATTTCACACCGCATACGCGGATCTGCGCAGCA
CCATGGCCTGAAATAACCTCTGAAAGAGGAACTTGGTTAGGTACCTTCTGAGGCGGAAAGAACCAGCTGT
GGAATGTGTGTCAGTTAGGGTGTGGAAAGTCCCCAGGCTCCCCAGCAGGCAGAAGTATGCAAAGCATGCA
TCTCAATTAGTCAGCAACCAGGTGTGGAAAGTCCCCAGGCTCCCCAGCAGGCAGAAGTATGCAAAGCATG
CATCTCAATTAGTCAGCAACCATAGTCCCGCCCCTAACTCCGCCCATCCCGCCCCTAACTCCGCCCAGTT
CCGCCCATTCTCCGCCCCATGGCTGACTAATTTTTTTTATTTATGCAGAGGCCGAGGCCGCCTCGGCCTC
TGAGCTATTCCAGAAGTAGTGAGGAGGCTTTTTTGGAGGCCTAGGCTTTTGCAAAAAGCTCGATTCTTCT
GACACTAGCGCCACCATGAAGAAGCCCGAACTCACCGCTACCAGCGTTGAAAAATTTCTCATCGAGAAGT
TCGACAGTGTGAGCGACCTGATGCAGTTGTCGGAGGGCGAAGAGAGCCGAGCCTTCAGCTTCGATGTCGG
CGGACGCGGCTATGTACTGCGGGTGAATAGCTGCGCTGATGGCTTCTACAAAGACCGCTACGTGTACCGC
CACTTCGCCAGCGCTGCACTACCCATCCCCGAAGTGTTGGACATCGGCGAGTTCAGCGAGAGCCTGACAT
ACTGCATCAGTAGACGCGCCCAAGGCGTTACTCTCCAAGACCTCCCCGAAACAGAGCTGCCTGCTGTGTT
ACAGCCTGTCGCCGAAGCTATGGATGCTATTGCCGCCGCCGACCTCAGTCAAACCAGCGGCTTCGGCCCA
TTCGGGCCCCAAGGCATCGGCCAGTACACAACCTGGCGGGATTTCATTTGCGCCATTGCTGATCCCCATG
TCTACCACTGGCAGACCGTGATGGACGACACCGTGTCCGCCAGCGTAGCTCAAGCCCTGGACGAACTGAT
GCTGTGGGCCGAAGACTGTCCCGAGGTGCGCCACCTCGTCCATGCCGACTTCGGCAGCAACAACGTCCTG
ACCGACAACGGCCGCATCACCGCCGTAATCGACTGGTCCGAAGCTATGTTCGGGGACAGTCAGTACGAGG
TGGCCAACATCTTCTTCTGGCGGCCCTGGCTGGCTTGCATGGAGCAGCAGACTCGCTACTTCGAGCGCCG
GCATCCCGAGCTGGCCGGCAGCCCTCGTCTGCGAGCCTACATGCTGCGCATCGGCCTGGATCAGCTCTAC
CAGAGCCTCGTGGACGGCAACTTCGACGATGCTGCCTGGGCTCAAGGCCGCTGCGATGCCATCGTCCGCA
GCGGGGCCGGCACCGTCGGTCGCACACAAATCGCTCGCCGGAGCGCAGCCGTATGGACCGACGGCTGCGT
CGAGGTGCTGGCCGACAGCGGCAACCGCCGGCCCAGTACACGACCGCGCGCTAAGGAGGTAGGTCGAGTT
TAGACTCTAGCCATCACGATGGCCGCAATAAAATATCTTTATTTTCATTACATCTGTGTGTTGGTTTTTT
GTGTGAATCGATAGCGATAAGGATCCTCTTTGCGCTTGCGTTTTCCCTTGTCCAGATAGCCCAGTAGCTG
ACATTCATCCGGGGTCAGCACCGTTTCTGCGGACTGGCTTTCTACGTAATGGTTTCTTAGACGTCAGGTG
GCACTTTTCGGGGAAATGTGCGCGGAACCCCTATTTGTTTATTTTTCTAAATACATTCAAATATGTATCC
GCTCATGAGACAATAACCCTGATAAATGCTTCAATAATATTGAAAAAGGAAGAGTATGAGTATTCAACAT
TTCCGTGTCGCCCTTATTCCCTTTTTTGCGGCATTTTGCCTTCCTGTTTTTGCTCACCCAGAAACGCTGG
TGAAAGTAAAAGATGCTGAAGATCAGTTGGGTGCACGAGTGGGTTACATCGAACTGGATCTCAACAGCGG
TAAGATCCTTGAGAGTTTTCGCCCCGAAGAACGTTTTCCAATGATGAGCACTTTCAAAGTTCTGCTATGT
GGCGCGGTATTATCCCGTATTGACGCCGGGCAAGAGCAACTCGGTCGCCGCATACACTATTCTCAGAATG
ACTTGGTTGAGTACTCACCAGTCACAGAAAAGCATCTTACGGATGGCATGACAGTAAGAGAATTATGCAG
TGCTGCCATAACCATGAGTGATAACACTGCGGCCAACTTACTTCTGACAACTATCGGAGGACCGAAGGAG
CTAACCGCTTTTTTGCACAACATGGGGGATCATGTAACTCGCCTTGATCGTTGGGAACCGGAGCTGAATG
AAGCCATACCAAACGACGAGCGTGACACCACGATGCCTGTAGCAATGGCAACAACGTTGCGCAAACTATT
AACTGGCGAACTACTTACTCTAGCTTCCCGGCAACAATTAATAGACTGGATGGAGGCGGATAAAGTTGCA
GGACCACTTCTGCGCTCGGCCCTTCCGGCTGGCTGGTTTATTGCTGATAAATCTGGAGCCGGTGAGCGTG
GGTCTCGCGGTATCATTGCAGCACTGGGGCCAGATGGTAAGCCCTCCCGTATCGTAGTTATCTACACGAC
GGGGAGTCAGGCAACTATGGATGAACGAAATAGACAGATCGCTGAGATAGGTGCCTCACTGATTAAGCAT
TGGTAATTCGAAATGACCGACCAAGCGACGCCCAACCGGTATCAGCTCACTCAAAGGCGGTAATACGGTT
ATCCACAGAATCAGGGGATAACGCAGGAAAGAACATGTGAGCAAAAGGCCAGCAAAAGGCCAGGAACCGT
AAAAAGGCCGCGTTGCTGGCGTTTTTCCATAGGCTCCGCCCCCCTGACGAGCATCACAAAAATCGACGCT
CAAGTCAGAGGTGGCGAAACCCGACAGGACTATAAAGATACCAGGCGTTTCCCCCTGGAAGCTCCCTCGT
GCGCTCTCCTGTTCCGACCCTGCCGCTTACCGGATACCTGTCCGCCTTTCTCCCTTCGGGAAGCGTGGCG
CTTTCTCATAGCTCACGCTGTAGGTATCTCAGTTCGGTGTAGGTCGTTCGCTCCAAGCTGGGCTGTGTGC
ACGAACCCCCCGTTCAGCCCGACCGCTGCGCCTTATCCGGTAACTATCGTCTTGAGTCCAACCCGGTAAG
ACACGACTTATCGCCACTGGCAGCAGCCACTGGTAACAGGATTAGCAGAGCGAGGTATGTAGGCGGTGCT
ACAGAGTTCTTGAAGTGGTGGCCTAACTACGGCTACACTAGAAGGACAGTATTTGGTATCTGCGCTCTGC
TGAAGCCAGTTACCTTCGGAAAAAGAGTTGGTAGCTCTTGATCCGGCAAACAAACCACCGCTGGTAGCGG
TGGTTTTTTTGTTTGCAAGCAGCAGATTACGCGCAGAAAAAAAGGATTTCAAGAAGATCCTTTGATCTTT
TCTACGGGGTCTGACGCTCAGTGGAACGAAAACTCACGTTAAGGGATTTTGGTCATGAGATTATCAAAAA
GGATCTTCACCTAGATCCTTTTATAGTCCGGAAATACAGGAACGCACGCTGGATGGCCCTTCGCTGGGAT
GGTGAAACCATGAAAAATGGCAGCTTCAGTGGATTAAGTGGGGGTAATGTGGCCTGTACCCTCTGGTTGC
ATAGGTATTCATACGGTTAAAATTTATCAGGCGCGATTGCGGCAGTTTTTCGGGTGGTTTGTTGCCATTT
TTACCTGTCTGCTGCCGTGATCGCGCTGAACGCGTTTTAGCGGTGCGTACAATTAAGGGATTATGGTAAA
TCCACTTACTGTCTGCCCTCGTAGCCATCGAGATAAACCGCAGTACTCCGGCCACGATGCGTCCGGCGTA
GAGGATCGAGATCT
