>Addgene plasmid #211061 | pNLF1-N_CDC40:1-579 | depositor partial sequence | sequence record 411602 | Insert sequence
ATGTCGGCTGCGATTGCAGCTCTGGCCGCTTCCTATGGTTCGGGTTCAGGGTCCGAATCGGACTCGGACA
GTGAGAGCAGTCGGTGTCCGCTGCCAGCCGCCGACTCCCTCATGCACTTGACTAAATCGCCTTCATCAAA
GCCGTCTCTAGCAGTGGCAGTGGACTCGGCTCCGGAGGTGGCAGTTAAGGAAGATTTGGAGACTGGAGTT
CACCTTGACCCTGCCGTCAAAGAAGTTCAGTATAATCCTACCTATGAGACCATGTTTGCTCCTGAGTTTG
GACCAGAAAATCCCTTTAGGACACAGCAAATGGCTGCCCCTAGAAATATGCTTTCTGGATATGCCGAACC
AGCTCATATCAATGATTTCATGTTTGAGCAGCAAAGGAGAACTTTTGCAACATATGGTTATGCATTAGAC
CCTTCATTAGATAATCATCAAGTGTCTGCTAAATATATTGGTTCTGTAGAAGAAGCTGAAAAAAATCAAG
GTTTAACTGTATTTGAAACTGGTCAGAAGAAAACAGAAAAGAGGAAAAAGTTTAAAGAAAATGATGCATC
CAATATTGATGGTTTTTTGGGACCATGGGCAAAATATGTGGATGAAAAAGATGTAGCCAAACCTTCAGAA
GAAGAGCAAAAAGAATTGGATGAAATCACAGCAAAGAGGCAGAAAAAAGGAAAACAGGAAGAAGAGAAAC
CTGGGGAGGAGAAGACAATCTTACATGTTAAAGAAATGTATGACTATCAAGGCAGGTCCTATCTTCACAT
ACCTCAGGATGTTGGTGTTAATCTACGGTCAACTATGCCACCTGAGAAGTGTTATCTTCCCAAAAAACAA
ATTCATGTGTGGTCTGGACACACAAAGGGCGTCAGTGCAGTCAGATTGTTTCCTCTCTCTGGCCATTTAT
TGCTGTCTTGTTCCATGGACTGTAAAATTAAGCTATGGGAGGTTTATGGAGAACGGCGCTGTCTGAGAAC
ATTTATTGGTCACAGTAAGGCTGTTAGGGATATCTGCTTCAATACTGCAGGAACACAGTTCCTCAGTGCA
GCCTATGACAGGTATCTTAAGCTCTGGGACACTGAGACAGGACAGTGTATATCAAGATTTACAAACCGAA
AAGTACCTTATTGTGTCAAATTCAATCCTGATGAAGATAAGCAAAATCTCTTTGTGGCTGGGATGTCTGA
TAAGAAGATTGTGCAATGGGACATTCGAAGTGGAGAAATTGTGCAGGAATATGATCGGCATTTGGGAGCT
GTCAACACCATTGTTTTTGTGGATGAGAATAGGAGATTTGTGAGCACATCTGATGATAAAAGCCTAAGAG
TTTGGGAATGGGATATCCCTGTGGATTTCAAGTACATAGCAGAACCCAGTATGCACTCAATGCCTGCAGT
GACTTTGTCTCCAAATGGAAAATGGCTAGCATGCCAATCAATGGACAACCAAATCTTAATTTTTGGAGCA
CAGAACAGATTTAGATTAAATAAGAAAAAAATTTTTAAGGGCCATATGGTAGCAGGCTATGCTTGTCAGG
TGGACTTTTCACCAGACATGAGTTATGTGATTTCAGGAGATGGAAATGGAAAATTAAACATTTGGGACTG
GAAGACCACAAAACTCTACAGTCGATTTAAAGCTCATGATAAAGTGTGTATAGGTGCAGTGTGGCATCCT
CATGAAACTTCTAAGGTCATAACATGTGGTTGGGATGGTCTCATTAAATTGTGGGAT
